Addgene plasmid #14902: pPV230.13
Depositing lab: James Lok. Depositing organization: University of Pennsylvania. Publication: Successful transgenesis of the parasitic nematode Strongyloides stercoralis requires endogenous non-coding control elements. Li X, Massey HC, Nolan TJ, Schad GA, Kraus K, Sundaram M, Lok JB. Int J Parasitol. 2006 May 31. 36(6):671-9. 10.1016/j.ijpara.2005.12.007 PubMed 16500658.
Backbone
  Vector backbone: pPD95.81
  Backbone manufacturer: Andrew Fire
  Backbone size w/o insert (bp): 4492
  Vector type: Worm Expression
Growth in bacteria
  Bacterial resistance: Ampicillin, 100 μg/mL
  Growth temperature: 37°C
  Growth strain: DH5alpha
  Copy number: Unknown
Gene/Insert
  Gene/Insert name: Strongyloides stercoralis transitional endoplasmic reticulum ATPase promoter region (alt name: era-1 promoter)
  Species: S. stercoralis (nematode)
  Insert size (bp): 958
  Mutation: Ss era-1 promoter region as a HindIII-PstI fragment insterted at 149-1112, Ss era-1 3' UTR as an EcorI-EagI fragment inserted at 2116-2713
  GenBank ID: AH015511
  Cloning method: Restriction Enzyme; 5′ cloning site HindIII (not destroyed); 3′ cloning site PstI (not destroyed)
  Sequencing primers: 5′ M13
Terms and licenses: Academic/Nonprofit Terms; Industry Terms: Not Available to Industry
How to cite: pPV230.13 was a gift from James Lok (Addgene plasmid # 14902 ; http://n2t.net/addgene:14902 ; RRID:Addgene_14902)
