[The description below was written by a language model from this plasmid's Addgene catalogue record and pLannotate feature annotations shown in this document.]
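Description:
pPV230.13 is a nematode ("worm expression") reporter plasmid built on pPD95.81, one of the promoterless GFP vectors from the Fire lab C. elegans vector kit. It is maintained in E. coli through a high-copy ColE1/pUC-type origin and selected with ampicillin via the bla (AmpR) gene and its promoter. Remnants of the cloning backbone are also annotated: small fragments of rop, the pBR322 bom region and lacI, plus a CAP site, lac promoter and lac operator just upstream of the multiple cloning region. The annotated sequence is 5,174 nt long.

The payload is a GFP reporter flanked by non-coding control elements from the parasitic nematode Strongyloides stercoralis. A roughly 958 bp promoter region of the Ss era-1 gene, which encodes a transitional endoplasmic reticulum ATPase, was inserted as a HindIII–PstI fragment upstream of the reporter. The era-1 3′ UTR was inserted as an EcoRI–EagI fragment downstream. The feature table detects a short stretch with similarity to the C. elegans homologue cdc-48.2 at the 3′ end of the promoter fragment. This suggests that the fragment extends into the start of the era-1 coding region, although the record does not say whether this portion is fused in frame to GFP. The reporter is annotated as an Aequorea victoria-derived green fluorescent protein (matched as "sg25").

According to the associated publication title, the construct was used to show that successful transgenesis of S. stercoralis requires endogenous non-coding control elements. It therefore serves as a GFP expression reporter for that parasite.
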