Features (pLannotate 1.2.2; 11 found; start..end, strand, type, name):
    833..1132    +  CDS            cdc-48.2 (fragment): TERA2_CAEEL - Experimental evidence at protein level: Swiss-Prot protein existence level 1. ATP-dependent chaperone which probably uses the energy provided by ATP hydrolysis to generate mechanical force to unfold substrate proteins, disassemble protein complexes, and disaggregate protein aggregates (PubMed:18782221, PubMed:22768338). However, able to prevent aggregation of unfolded proteins also in an ATP-independent manner (PubMed:18782221). Targets polyubiquitinated proteins for proteasomal degradation by binding to 'Lys-48'-linked polyubiquitin chains (PubMed:19545544). Involved in the cyto
   1235..2095    +  CDS            sg25: sg25 is a basic (constitutively fluorescent) green fluorescent protein published in 1997, derived from Aequorea victoria.
   2735..2770    +  CDS            rop (fragment): Rop protein, which maintains plasmids at low copy number; rop
   2872..2971    +  misc_feature   bom (fragment): basis of mobility region from pBR322
   3069..3173    +  promoter       AmpR promoter: bla
   3174..4034    +  CDS            AmpR: β-lactamase; bla; confers resistance to ampicillin, carbenicillin, and related antibiotics
   4205..4793    +  rep_origin     ori: high-copy-number ColE1/pMB1/pBR322/pUC origin of replication
   4976..5068    +  CDS            lacI (fragment): lac repressor; lacI; The lac repressor binds to the lac operator to inhibit transcription in E. coli. This inhibition can be relieved by adding lactose or isopropyl-β-D-thiogalactopyranoside (IPTG).
   5081..5102    +  protein_bind   CAP binding site: CAP binding activates transcription in the presence of cAMP. E. coli catabolite activator protein
   5117..5147    +  promoter       lac promoter: promoter for the E. coli lac operon
   5155..5171    +  protein_bind   lac operator: The lac repressor binds to the lac operator to inhibit transcription in E. coli. This inhibition can be relieved by adding lactose or isopropyl-β-D-thiogalactopyranoside (IPTG). lac repressor encoded by lacI
>Addgene plasmid #14902 | pPV230.13 | depositor full sequence | sequence record 8176 | Author sequence
CACAGGAAACAGCTATGACCATGATTACGCCAAGCTGTAAGTTTAAACATGATCTTACTAACTAACTATT
CTCATTTAAATTTTCAGAGCTTAAAAATGGCTGAAATCACTCACAACGATGGATACGCTAACAACTTGGA
AATGAAATAAGCTTACGAGCAGTACAGATACCCTTGGCCTTTCCCATTATTTAACCTAAAAAATAATTTT
AAATATTATAGTTTAATAACAAAATCAAAATATCGATAGATAAAAAAATTACAAACTACAATTTAAATTA
GCTAGAAAAATTCTAAATGAATTGAAACTTAATTTTAAAAATTTTTTAATACATATATTAAATATAATAA
GGTACAATTAAGGCTAAAAAATTTAAAAAATTAAAAAATGCGTATTAATAAAATGTACAATTTTCAAATT
GTAAATGCTGGTCAAGCGTTTCAAGAGGCAGCCTAATAAACAATGGTGGGATAATGTAATCGTCATCAAA
AATGATGATGTAGCCATAGAGGAGAGTTGCATTTATTTTACTTTGTTTAAAGGTTAATATTCTTACTTAT
CAATATATTTGTTTTATGTTTGTTACTTAAAATATTTTGAAATCCTGCTTTATATACCTCCTTTATGCTA
AATTTTAGTTAAAATAGATAACAAATAACATTGTTTTTTTATCTCGTAATTTTCATAATAATTTGATTCA
ATTTAACATTTTTCAGATTACTTTGAATTGTTTTGGCTTTTTTTAAACTAAAATTTCTAAATTAACTATT
CAACATGGCTACCGTTCCAACGTAAGTTTAACAATTTCATTGATTCAATTAACATATTTTCCAGTGAGAA
GTCGGCTGATGAAAAGAAGAATGATAAACTTGCTACAGCTATTTTACAAACCAAAGCTAAACCAAATCGT
TTAATGGTAGACCAATCAAATGATGATGATAATTCTACAATTTTCTTAAACCAAACTAAAGTTGACGAGC
TTGGACTCTTCCGTGGTGATACTGTTCTTATTAAAGGAAAGAAAAGACGTGAAACGGTTGCTATTGTTGT
TGTTGACGATGAATGCCCTGTGGATAAGATAAAAATGAACAGGGTTGTTCGTAATAACCTTCCTGCAGGT
CGACTAGAGGATCCCCGGGATTGGCCAAAGGACCCAAAGGTATGTTTCGAATGATACTAACATAACATAG
AACATTTTCAGGAGGACCCTTGGAGGGTACCGGTAGAAAAAATGAGTAAAGGAGAAGAACTTTTCACTGG
AGTTGTCCCAATTCTTGTTGAATTAGATGGTGATGTTAATGGGCACAAATTTTCTGTCAGTGGAGAGGGT
GAAGGTGATGCAACATACGGAAAACTTACCCTTAAATTTATTTGCACTACTGGAAAACTACCTGTTCCAT
GGGTAAGTTTAAACATATATATACTAACTAACCCTGATTATTTAAATTTTCAGCCAACACTTGTCACTAC
TTTCTGTTATGGTGTTCAATGCTTCTCGAGATACCCAGATCATATGAAACGGCATGACTTTTTCAAGAGT
GCCATGCCCGAAGGTTATGTACAGGAAAGAACTATATTTTTCAAAGATGACGGGAACTACAAGACACGTA
AGTTTAAACAGTTCGGTACTAACTAACCATACATATTTAAATTTTCAGGTGCTGAAGTCAAGTTTGAAGG
TGATACCCTTGTTAATAGAATCGAGTTAAAAGGTATTGATTTTAAAGAAGATGGAAACATTCTTGGACAC
AAATTGGAATACAACTATAACTCACACAATGTATACATCATGGCAGACAAACAAAAGAATGGAATCAAAG
TTGTAAGTTTAAACATGATTTTACTAACTAACTAATCTGATTTAAATTTTCAGAACTTCAAAATTAGACA
CAACATTGAAGATGGAAGCGTTCAACTAGCAGACCATTATCAACAAAATACTCCAATTGGCGATGGCCCT
GTCCTTTTACCAGACAACCATTACCTGTCCACACAATCTGCCCTTTCGAAAGATCCCAACGAAAAGAGAG
ACCACATGGTCCTTCTTGAGTTTGTAACAGCTGCTGGGATTACACATGGCATGGATGAACTATACAAATA
GCATTCGTAGAATTCCTAGGAATTTATTTTGATAAGTCTCGCGTATTTTATTTGTAATAATNTTATAATA
AGATCAATTTACATTTATACTGATAAAATTGACACAATTACACTTTTTATTATAAAATATTTTAAAATAT
TTCTATCAAAAGGTTTATTTTTGTTTTAAATATAATGGTTTTTTTTGTAAAAAATACTTATTTCGTTTGA
TAATCTTTATTCAGAGATTTGAATAATTTTAAATAAAGTAGTTTAGTTTTCATATAAAAGTTAATGGTAT
ATATAAATATTTAAATAGTAAAGATTGAATCAGTATTCAAAATGACACCTAAAAGTTATTCTATTTCTAG
CTATAACAATAATAATAAAGATAATTATGATACAGATTTAGAAAAAAAAATAAGGTTAAATTAATTAATT
CTATTTTTAATTAAAATGATTTAAGGGAGTTAAATGAAACAGAAACAGATTGGGTCTCTATATATTTAGT
TTATGTAATGTTATTTTTTGGTGGAATACAAATAACGGTATATTTTACTTCAATGTGGCCATACTTATCA
ACAATAAATAGTAAGGCAAATGTAGATACTTTAGGGTGGGTTGTAGCACTAGTCGGCCGTACGGGCCCTT
TCGTCTCGCGCGTTTCGGTGATGACGGTGAAAACCTCTGACACATGCAGCTCCCGGAGACGGTCACAGCT
TGTCTGTAAGCGGATGCCGGGAGCAGACAAGCCCGTCAGGGCGCGTCAGCGGGTGTTGGCGGGTGTCGGG
GCTGGCTTAACTATGCGGCATCAGAGCAGATTGTACTGAGAGTGCACCATATGCGGTGTGAAATACCGCA
CAGATGCGTAAGGAGAAAATACCGCATCAGGCGGCCTTAAGGGCCTCGTGATACGCCTATTTTTATAGGT
TAATGTCATGATAATAATGGTTTCTTAGACGTCAGGTGGCACTTTTCGGGGAAATGTGCGCGGAACCCCT
ATTTGTTTATTTTTCTAAATACATTCAAATATGTATCCGCTCATGAGACAATAACCCTGATAAATGCTTC
AATAATATTGAAAAAGGAAGAGTATGAGTATTCAACATTTCCGTGTCGCCCTTATTCCCTTTTTTGCGGC
ATTTTGCCTTCCTGTTTTTGCTCACCCAGAAACGCTGGTGAAAGTAAAAGATGCTGAAGATCAGTTGGGT
GCACGAGTGGGTTACATCGAACTGGATCTCAACAGCGGTAAGATCCTTGAGAGTTTTCGCCCCGAAGAAC
GTTTTCCAATGATGAGCACTTTTAAAGTTCTGCTATGTGGCGCGGTATTATCCCGTATTGACGCCGGGCA
AGAGCAACTCGGTCGCCGCATACACTATTCTCAGAATGACTTGGTTGAGTACTCACCAGTCACAGAAAAG
CATCTTACGGATGGCATGACAGTAAGAGAATTATGCAGTGCTGCCATAACCATGAGTGATAACACTGCGG
CCAACTTACTTCTGACAACGATCGGAGGACCGAAGGAGCTAACCGCTTTTTTGCACAACATGGGGGATCA
TGTAACTCGCCTTGATCGTTGGGAACCGGAGCTGAATGAAGCCATACCAAACGACGAGCGTGACACCACG
ATGCCTGTAGCAATGGCAACAACGTTGCGCAAACTATTAACTGGCGAACTACTTACTCTAGCTTCCCGGC
AACAATTAATAGACTGGATGGAGGCGGATAAAGTTGCAGGACCACTTCTGCGCTCGGCCCTTCCGGCTGG
CTGGTTTATTGCTGATAAATCTGGAGCCGGTGAGCGTGGGTCTCGCGGTATCATTGCAGCACTGGGGCCA
GATGGTAAGCCCTCCCGTATCGTAGTTATCTACACGACGGGGAGTCAGGCAACTATGGATGAACGAAATA
GACAGATCGCTGAGATAGGTGCCTCACTGATTAAGCATTGGTAACTGTCAGACCAAGTTTACTCATATAT
ACTTTAGATTGATTTAAAACTTCATTTTTAATTTAAAAGGATCTAGGTGAAGATCCTTTTTGATAATCTC
ATGACCAAAATCCCTTAACGTGAGTTTTCGTTCCACTGAGCGTCAGACCCCGTAGAAAAGATCAAAGGAT
CTTCTTGAGATCCTTTTTTTCTGCGCGTAATCTGCTGCTTGCAAACAAAAAAACCACCGCTACCAGCGGT
GGTTTGTTTGCCGGATCAAGAGCTACCAACTCTTTTTCCGAAGGTAACTGGCTTCAGCAGAGCGCAGATA
CCAAATACTGTCCTTCTAGTGTAGCCGTAGTTAGGCCACCACTTCAAGAACTCTGTAGCACCGCCTACAT
ACCTCGCTCTGCTAATCCTGTTACCAGTGGCTGCTGCCAGTGGCGATAAGTCGTGTCTTACCGGGTTGGA
CTCAAGACGATAGTTACCGGATAAGGCGCAGCGGTCGGGCTGAACGGGGGGTTCGTGCACACAGCCCAGC
TTGGAGCGAACGACCTACACCGAACTGAGATACCTACAGCGTGAGCATTGAGAAAGCGCCACGCTTCCCG
AAGGGAGAAAGGCGGACAGGTATCCGGTAAGCGGCAGGGTCGGAACAGGAGAGCGCACGAGGGAGCTTCC
AGGGGGAAACGCCTGGTATCTTTATAGTCCTGTCGGGTTTCGCCACCTCTGACTTGAGCGTCGATTTTTG
TGATGCTCGTCAGGGGGGCGGAGCCTATGGAAAAACGCCAGCAACGCGGCCTTTTTACGGTTCCTGGCCT
TTTGCTGGCCTTTTGCTCACATGTTCTTTCCTGCGTTATCCCCTGATTCTGTGGATAACCGTATTACCGC
CTTTGAGTGAGCTGATACCGCTCGCCGCAGCCGAACGACCGAGCGCAGCGAGTCAGTGAGCGAGGAAGCG
GAAGAGCGCCCAATACGCAAACCGCCTCTCCCCGCGCGTTGGCCGATTCATTAATGCAGCTGGCACGACA
GGTTTCCCGACTGGAAAGCGGGCAGTGAGCGCAACGCAATTAATGTGAGTTAGCTCACTCATTAGGCACC
CCAGGCTTTACACTTTATGCTTCCGGCTCGTATGTTGTGTGGAATTGTGAGCGGATAACAATTT
