>Addgene plasmid #14902 | pPV230.13 | addgene partial sequence | sequence record 21486 | 14902 with M13R
TCTTACTAACTAACTATTCTCATTTAAATTTTCAGAGCTTAAAAATGGCTGAAATCACTCACAACGATGG
ATACGCTAACAACTTGGAAATGAAATAAGCTTACGAGCAGTACAGATACCCTTGGCCTTTCCCATTATTT
AACCTAAAAAATAATTTTAAATATTATAGTTTAATAACAAAATCAAAATATCGATAGATAAAAAAATTAC
AAACTACAATTTAAATTAGCTAGAAAAATTCTAAATGAATTGAAACTTAATTTTAAAAATTTTTTAATAC
ATATATTAAATATAATAAGGTACAATTAAGGCTAAAAAATTTAAAAAATTAAAAAATGCGTATTAATAAA
ATGTACAATTTTCAAATTGTAAATGCTGGTCAAGCGTTTCAAGAGGCAGCCTAATAAACAATGGTGGGAT
AATGTAATCGTCATCAAAAATGATGATGTAGCCATAGAGGAGAGTTGCATTTATTTTACTTTGTTTAAAG
GTTAATATTCTTACTTATCAATATATTTGTTTTATGTTTGTTACTTAAAATATTTTGAAATCCTGCTTTA
TATACCTCCTTTATGCTAAATTTTAGTTAAAATAGATAACAAATAACATTGTTTTTTTATCTCGT
